>Addgene plasmid #159972 | AAV-Synapsin-mTurquoise2-optop38i5-WPRE | addgene full sequence | sequence record 315082 | Addgene NGS Result
CCTGCAGGCAGCTGCGCGCTCGCTCGCTCACTGAGGCCGCCCGGGCGTCGGGCGACCTTTGGTCGCCCGG
CCTCAGTGAGCGAGCGAGCGCGCAGAGAGGGAGTGGCCAACTCCATCACTAGGGGTTCCTGCGGCCGCAC
GCGTGTGTCTAGACTGCAGAGGGCCCTGCGTATGAGTGCAAGTGGGTTTTAGGACCAGGATGAGGCGGGG
TGGGGGTGCCTACCTGACGACCGACCCCGACCCACTGGACAAGCACCCAACCCCCATTCCCCAAATTGCG
CATCCCCTATCAGAGAGGGGGAGGGGAAACAGGATGCGGCGAGGCGCGTGCGCACTGCCAGCTTCAGCAC
CGCGGACAGTGCCTTCGCCCCCGCCTGGCGGCGCGCGCCACCGCCGCCTCAGCACTGAAGGCGCGCTGAC
GTCACTCGCCGGTCCCCCGCAAACTCCCCTTCCCGGCCACCTTGGTCGCGTCCGCGCCGCCGCCGGCCCA
GCCGGACCGCACCACGCGAGGCGCGAGATAGGGGGGCACGGGCGCGACCATCTGCGCTGCGGCGCCGGCG
ACTCAGCGCTGCCTCAGTCTGCGGTGGGCAGCGGAGGAGTCGTGTCGTGCCTGAGAGCGCAGTCGAGAAG
GTACAGCTAGCGCTACCGGTCGCCACCATGGTGAGCAAGGGCGAGGAGCTGTTCACCGGGGTGGTGCCCA
TCCTGGTCGAGCTGGACGGCGACGTAAACGGCCACAAGTTCAGCGTGTCCGGCGAGGGCGAGGGCGATGC
CACCTACGGCAAGCTGACCCTGAAGTTCATCTGCACCACCGGCAAGCTGCCCGTGCCCTGGCCCACCCTC
GTGACCACCCTGTCCTGGGGCGTGCAGTGCTTCGCCCGCTACCCCGACCACATGAAGCAGCACGACTTCT
TCAAGTCCGCCATGCCCGAAGGCTACGTCCAGGAGCGCACCATCTTCTTCAAGGACGACGGCAACTACAA
GACCCGCGCCGAGGTGAAGTTCGAGGGCGACACCCTGGTGAACCGCATCGAGCTGAAGGGCATCGACTTC
AAGGAGGACGGCAACATCCTGGGGCACAAGCTGGAGTACAACTACTTTAGCGACAACGTCTATATCACCG
CCGACAAGCAGAAGAACGGCATCAAGGCCAACTTCAAGATCCGCCACAACATCGAGGACGGCGGCGTGCA
GCTCGCCGACCACTACCAGCAGAACACCCCCATCGGCGACGGCCCCGTGCTGCTGCCCGACAACCACTAC
CTGAGCACCCAGTCCAAGCTTAGCAAAGACCCCAACGAGAAGCGCGATCACATGGTCCTGCTGGAGTTCG
TGACCGCCGCCGGGATCACTCTCGGCATGGACGAGCTGTACAAGTCCGGACTCAGATCTCGAGCTCAAGC
TTCGAATTCACTGGCAACAACACTGGAGAGAATCGAGAAAAACTTCGTCATCACCGACCCTAGACTGCCC
GATAATCCTATCATCTTCGCCTCCGACTCATTTCTCCAGCTCACTGAGTACTCTCGGGAGGAAATTCTGG
GCCGGAATTGCCGGTTCCTCCAGGGACCTGAAACCGATAGAGCCACTGTCCGAAAAATCCGGGATGCCAT
CGACAATCAGACTGAGGTGACCGTCCAGCTCATCAATTACACCAAATCTGGCAAAAAATTCTGGAACCTG
TTCCACCTCCAGCCTATGAGAGATCAGAAGGGCGACGTCCAGTACTTTATTGGCGTCCAGCTGGATGGAA
CTGAACATGTGAGGGACGCTGCAGAACGAGAGGGCGTGATGCTCATCAAAAAAACCGCCGAAAACATCGA
TGAGGCCGCTAAAGAGCTGTCTAGAAAGAAGGACCTGCGGATCTCCTGCATGTTCTAGGATCCGCGGCCG
CTAGATAACTGAAATCAACCTCTGGATTACAAAATTTGTGAAAGATTGACTGGTATTCTTAACTATGTTG
CTCCTTTTACGCTATGTGGATACGCTGCTTTAATGCCTTTGTATCATGCTATTGCTTCCCGTATGGCCTT
CATTTTCTCCTCCTTGTATAAATCCTGGTTGCTGTCTCTTTATGAGGAGTTGTGGCCCGTTGTCAGGCAA
CGTGGCGTGGTGTGCACTGTGTTTGCTGACGCAACCCCCACTGGTTGGGGCATTGCCACCACCTGTCAGC
TCCTTTCCGGGACTTTCGCTTTCCCCCTCCCTATTGCCACGGCGGAACTCATCGCCGCCTGCCTTGCCCG
CTGCTGGACAGGGGCTCGGCTGTTGGGCACTGACAATTCCGTGGTGTTGTCGGGGAAATCATCGTCCTTT
CCTTGGCTGCTCGCCTATGTTGCCACCTGGATTCTGCGCGGGACGTCCTTCTGCTACGTCCCTTCGGCCC
TCAATCCAGCGGACCTTCCTTCCCGCGGCCTGCTGCCGGCTCTGCGGCCTCTTCCGCGTCTTCGCCTTCG
CCCTCAGACGAGTCGGATCTCCCTTTGGGCCGCCTCCCCGCATCGATTGTACCGCGGGCCCGGGATCTAC
GGGTGGCATCCCTGTGACCCCTCCCCAGTGCCTCTCCTGGCCCTGGAAGTTGCCACTCCAGTGCCCACCA
GCCTTGTCCTAATAAAATTAAGTTGCATCATTTTGTCTGACTAGGTGTCCTTCTATAATATTATGGGGTG
GAGGGGGGTGGTATGGAGCAAGGGGCAAGTTGGGAAGACAACCTGTAGGGCCTGCGGGGTCTATTGGGAA
CCAAGCTGGAGTGCAGTGGCACAATCTTGGCTCACTGCAATCTCCGCCTCCTGGGTTCAAGCGATTCTCC
TGCCTCAGCCTCCCGAGTTGTTGGGATTCCAGGCATGCATGACCAGGCTCAGCTAATTTTTGTTTTTTTG
GTAGAGACGGGGTTTCACCATATTGGCCAGGCTGGTCTCCAACTCCTAATCTCAGGTGATCTACCCACCT
TGGCCTCCCAAATTGCTGGGATTACAGGCGTGAACCACTGCTCCCTTCCCTGTCCTTCTGATTTTGTAGG
TAACCACGTGCGGACCGAGCGGCCGCAGGAACCCCTAGTGATGGAGTTGGCCACTCCCTCTCTGCGCGCT
CGCTCGCTCACTGAGGCCGGGCGACCAAAGGTCGCCCGACGCCCGGGCTTTGCCCGGGCGGCCTCAGTGA
GCGAGCGAGCGCGCAGCTGCCTGCAGGGGCGCCTGATGCGGTATTTTCTCCTTACGCATCTGTGCGGTAT
TTCACACCGCATA
[95 nt withheld, positions 3234-3328]
T
[46 nt withheld, positions 3330-3375]
C
[141 nt withheld, positions 3377-3517]
CCTTTGACGTTGGAGTCCACGTTCTTT
[37 nt withheld, positions 3545-3581]
ACTCTATCTCGGGCTATTCTTTTGATTTATAAGGGATTTTGCCGATTTCGGTCTATTGGTTAAAAAATGA
GCTGATTTAACAAAAATTTAACGCGAATTTTAACAAAATATTAACGTTTACAATTTTATGGTGCACTCTC
AGTACAATCTGCTCTGATGCCGCATAGTTAAGCCAGCCCCGACACCCGCCAACACCCGCTGACGCGCCCT
GACGGGCTTGTCTGCTCCCGGCATCCGCTTACAGACAAGCTGTGACCGTCTCCGGGAGCTGCATGTGTCA
GAGGTTTTCACCGTCATCACCGAAACGCGCGAGACGAAAGGGCCTCGTGATACGCCTATTTTTATAGGTT
AATGTCATGATAATAATGGTTTCTTAGACGTCAGGTGGCACTTTTCGGGGAAATGTGCGCGGAACCCCTA
TTTGTTTATTTTTCTAAATACATTCAAATATGTATCCGCTCATGAGACAATAACCCTGATAAATGCTTCA
ATAATATTGAAAAAGGAAGAGTATGAGTATTCAACATTTCCGTGTCGCCCTTATTCCCTTTTTTGCGGCA
TTTTGCCTTCCTGTTTTTGCTCACCCAGAAACGCTGGTGAAAGTAAAAGATGCTGAAGATCAGTTGGGTG
CACGAGTGGGTTACATCGAACTGGATCTCAACAGCGGTAAGATCCTTGAGAGTTTTCGCCCCGAAGAACG
TTTTCCAATGATGAGCACTTTTAAAGTTCTGCTATGTGGCGCGGTATTATCCCGTATTGACGCCGGGCAA
GAGCAACTCGGTCGCCGCATACACTATTCTCAGAATGACTTGGTTGAGTACTCACCAGTCACAGAAAAGC
ATCTTACGGATGGCATGACAGTAAGAGAATTATGCAGTGCTGCCATAACCATGAGTGATAACACTGCGGC
CAACTTACTTCTGACAACGATCGGAGGACCGAAGGAGCTAACCGCTTTTTTGCACAACATGGGGGATCAT
GTAACTCGCCTTGATCGTTGGGAACCGGAGCTGAATGAAGCCATACCAAACGACGAGCGTGACACCACGA
TGCCTGTAGCAATGGCAACAACGTTGCGCAAACTATTAACTGGCGAACTACTTACTCTAGCTTCCCGGCA
ACAATTAATAGACTGGATGGAGGCGGATAAAGTTGCAGGACCACTTCTGCGCTCGGCCCTTCCGGCTGGC
TGGTTTATTGCTGATAAATCTGGAGCCGGTGAGCGTGGGTCTCGCGGTATCATTGCAGCACTGGGGCCAG
ATGGTAAGCCCTCCCGTATCGTAGTTATCTACACGACGGGGAGTCAGGCAACTATGGATGAACGAAATAG
ACAGATCGCTGAGATAGGTGCCTCACTGATTAAGCATTGGTAACTGTCAGACCAAGTTTACTCATATATA
CTTTAGATTGATTTAAAACTTCATTTTTAATTTAAAAGGATCTAGGTGAAGATCCTTTTTGATAATCTCA
TGACCAAAATCCCTTAACGTGAGTTTTCGTTCCACTGAGCGTCAGACCCCGTAGAAAAGATCAAAGGATC
TTCTTGAGATCCTTTTTTTCTGCGCGTAATCTGCTGCTTGCAAACAAAAAAACCACCGCTACCAGCGGTG
GTTTGTTTGCCGGATCAAGAGCTACCAACTCTTTTTCCGAAGGTAACTGGCTTCAGCAGAGCGCAGATAC
CAAATACTGTTCTTCTAGTGTAGCCGTAGTTAGGCCACCACTTCAAGAACTCTGTAGCACCGCCTACATA
CCTCGCTCTGCTAATCCTGTTACCAGTGGCTGCTGCCAGTGGCGATAAGTCGTGTCTTACCGGGTTGGAC
TCAAGACGATAGTTACCGGATAAGGCGCAGCGGTCGGGCTGAACGGGGGGTTCGTGCACACAGCCCAGCT
TGGAGCGAACGACCTACACCGAACTGAGATACCTACAGCGTGAGCTATGAGAAAGCGCCACGCTTCCCGA
AGGGAGAAAGGCGGACAGGTATCCGGTAAGCGGCAGGGTCGGAACAGGAGAGCGCACGAGGGAGCTTCCA
GGGGGAAACGCCTGGTATCTTTATAGTCCTGTCGGGTTTCGCCACCTCTGACTTGAGCGTCGATTTTTGT
GATGCTCGTCAGGGGGGCGGAGCCTATGGAAAAACGCCAGCAACGCGGCCTTTTTACGGTTCCTGGCCTT
TTGCTGGCCTTTTGCTCACATGT
Features (pLannotate 1.2.2; 17 found; start..end, strand, type, name):
     12..39      +  repeat_region  AAV2 ITR (fragment): inverted terminal repeat of adeno-associated virus serotype 2 inverted
     68..95      +  repeat_region  AAV2 ITR (fragment): inverted terminal repeat of adeno-associated virus serotype 2 inverted
    175..622     +  promoter       hSyn promoter: human synapsin I promoter; confers neuron-specific expression (Kügler et al., 2003)
    658..1374    +  CDS            mTurquoise2: mTurquoise2 is a basic (constitutively fluorescent) cyan fluorescent protein published in 2012, derived from Aequorea victoria. It is reported to be a rapidly-maturing monomer with very low acid sensitivity.
   1375..1409    +  misc_feature   MCS (fragment): multiple cloning site
   1432..1749    +  CDS            miniSOG: miniSOG is a basic (constitutively fluorescent) cyan fluorescent protein published in 2011, derived from Arabidopsis thaliana. It requires the cofactor flavin for fluorescence.
   1903..2491    +  misc_feature   WPRE: woodchuck hepatitis virus posttranscriptional regulatory element
   2499..2517    +  misc_feature   MCS (fragment): multiple cloning site
   2521..2997    +  polyA_signal   hGH poly(A) signal: human growth hormone polyadenylation signal
   3037..3177    +  repeat_region  AAV2 ITR: inverted terminal repeat of adeno-associated virus serotype 2 inverted
   3182..3233    -  misc_feature   bom (fragment): basis of mobility region from pBR322
   3252..3707    +  rep_origin     f1 ori (sequence partly withheld): f1 bacteriophage origin of replication; arrow indicates direction of (+) strand synthesis
   3708..3757    -  misc_feature   bom (fragment): basis of mobility region from pBR322
   3859..3894    -  CDS            rop (fragment): Rop protein, which maintains plasmids at low copy number; rop
   3989..4093    +  promoter       AmpR promoter: bla
   4094..4954    +  CDS            AmpR: β-lactamase; bla; confers resistance to ampicillin, carbenicillin, and related antibiotics
   5125..5713    +  rep_origin     ori: high-copy-number ColE1/pMB1/pBR322/pUC origin of replication
