[The description below was written by a language model from this plasmid's Addgene catalogue record and pLannotate feature annotations shown in this document.]
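Description:
AAV-Synapsin-mTurquoise2-optop38i5-WPRE is an adeno-associated virus transfer plasmid for neuron-directed mammalian expression of a synthetic, light-controlled inhibitor of p38 signalling. The sequenced plasmid is about 5.8 kb. It is maintained in E. coli through a high-copy ColE1/pUC-type origin and selected with ampicillin via the β-lactamase gene. An f1 phage origin is also present, along with small remnants of pBR322 bom and rop sequences. The expression cassette is flanked by AAV2 inverted terminal repeats, which allow the intervening DNA to be packaged into recombinant AAV particles. The automated annotation finds a complete ITR downstream of the cassette but only short fragments of the upstream one. This may reflect the difficulty of sequencing or annotating these repeats, or it may be a real truncation.

Within the ITRs, the human synapsin I promoter restricts expression to neurons and drives an approximately 1.25 kb synthetic open reading frame. This begins with the cyan fluorescent protein mTurquoise2, followed by a short linker of multiple cloning site origin and the optop38i5 module. The annotation tool labels part of this module as miniSOG. miniSOG is itself derived from a phototropin LOV2 domain, so the hit most likely corresponds to the LOV2 photosensor named in the record rather than to miniSOG proper. The details of the p38-inhibitory element are not given. According to the stated purpose, mTurquoise2 acts as a resonance energy transfer donor to LOV2, increasing the sensitivity of the actuator to light. A WPRE and the human growth hormone polyadenylation signal follow the coding region to enhance transcript stability and processing. The depositor notes that the constructs are modular and were assembled iteratively.
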