Addgene plasmid #159972: AAV-Synapsin-mTurquoise2-optop38i5-WPRE
Purpose: optogenetic p38 inhibitor with RET to LOV2 to increase sensitivity
Depositing lab: Michael Courtney. Depositing organization: Turku Bioscience Centre. Publication: Resonance energy transfer sensitises and monitors in situ switching of LOV2-based optogenetic actuators. Li LL, Klein FM, Li Greci L, Popinigis A, Freudenberg F, Courtney MJ. Nat Commun. 2020 Oct 9;11(1):5107. doi: 10.1038/s41467-020-18816-8. PubMed 33037199.
Backbone
  Vector backbone: AAV
  Backbone size w/o insert (bp): 4543
  Vector type: Mammalian Expression, AAV
Growth in bacteria
  Bacterial resistance: Ampicillin, 100 μg/mL
  Growth temperature: 37°C
  Growth strain: NEB Stable
  Copy number: High Copy
Gene/Insert
  Gene/Insert name: mTurquoise2-optop38i5
  Species: Synthetic
  Insert size (bp): 1250
  Mutation: synthetic
  Promoter: hSyn1
  Cloning method: Restriction Enzyme; 5′ cloning site multiple; modular (not destroyed); 3′ cloning site multiple; modular (unknown if destroyed)
  Sequencing primers: 5′ 3'Syn-fwd; 3′ WPRE-
Terms and licenses: Academic/Nonprofit Terms; Industry Terms: Not Available to Industry
Depositor comments: Constructs are multipart, modular and generated iteratively.
How to cite: AAV-Synapsin-mTurquoise2-optop38i5-WPRE was a gift from Michael Courtney (Addgene plasmid # 159972 ; http://n2t.net/addgene:159972 ; RRID:Addgene_159972)
